Addgene plasmid #235269: EF1a-mRuby2-bGH
Purpose: ComMAND base gene regulating mRuby2, EF1a
Depositing lab: Kate Galloway. Depositing organization: Massachusetts Institute of Technology. Publication: Model-guided design of microRNA-based gene circuits supports precise dosage of transgenic cargoes into diverse primary cells. Love KS, Johnstone CP, Peterman EL, Gaglione S, Birnbaum ME, Galloway KE. Cell Syst. 2025 Apr 22:101269. doi: 10.1016/j.cels.2025.101269. PubMed 40300600.
Backbone
  Vector backbone: pShip.USI (upstream inverted)
  Backbone manufacturer: Galloway lab
  Backbone size w/o insert (bp): 2046
  Vector type: Mammalian Expression, Synthetic Biology
Growth in bacteria
  Bacterial resistance: Kanamycin, 50 μg/mL
  Growth temperature: 30°C
  Growth strain: NEB Stable
  Copy number: High Copy
Gene/Insert
  Gene/Insert name: mRuby2
  Species: Entacmaea quadricolor
  Insert size (bp): 711
  Promoter: EF1a (human EF1a)
  Cloning method: Golden Gate
  Sequencing primers: 5′ CATCAGAGATTTTGAGACAC; 3′ gcgtttctacaaactcttcc
Resource information
  A portion of this plasmid was derived from a plasmid made by: Addgene #90236
Terms and licenses: Academic/Nonprofit Terms; Industry Terms: Not Available to Industry
Depositor comments: Alt name: pKG3107 ; Please visit https://doi.org/10.1101/2024.06.25.600629 for bioRxiv preprint.
How to cite: EF1a-mRuby2-bGH was a gift from Kate Galloway (Addgene plasmid # 235269 ; http://n2t.net/addgene:235269 ; RRID:Addgene_235269)
