[The description below was written by a language model from this plasmid's Addgene catalogue record and pLannotate feature annotations shown in this document.]
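Description:
EF1a-mRuby2-bGH is a small (about 4.2 kb) mammalian expression plasmid built by Golden Gate assembly in the pShip.USI ("upstream inverted") backbone, a compact roughly 2 kb synthetic-biology vector. It is maintained in E. coli through a high-copy ColE1/pUC-type origin and selected with kanamycin via the aph(3')-Ia gene. Both elements lie on the opposite strand to the mammalian cassette. The rrnB T1 and T2 bacterial terminators sit near the backbone junction, where they presumably insulate the insert from read-through transcription.

The payload is a single transcription unit. The human EF1a promoter drives mRuby2, a constitutively fluorescent red protein derived from Entacmaea quadricolor (711 bp coding sequence), and the transcript ends at the bovine growth hormone polyadenylation signal. The promoter is annotated as the core promoter followed by intron A, which the automated tool splits into two fragments with an unannotated gap between them. A short 35 bp match to the TRE3GV promoter lies just upstream of the mRuby2 start. It is only a fragment, and the record gives no indication of tetracycline-responsive regulation, so it is most likely a shared 5' UTR or linker sequence rather than a functional promoter.

The catalogue describes the plasmid as the "base gene" construct for ComMAND, a microRNA-based gene circuit system designed to control the dosage of transgenic cargo. No microRNA or microRNA target sites appear in the annotation, which suggests it serves as an unregulated, constitutive EF1a reporter against which circuit-regulated versions are compared, though the record does not spell this out. No mammalian selection cassette is annotated, so the plasmid appears suited to transient delivery.
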