Features (pLannotate 1.2.2; 10 found; start..end, strand, type, name):
     68..95      -  terminator     rrnB T2 terminator: transcription terminator T2 from the E. coli rrnB gene
    227..270     +  terminator     rrnB T1 terminator: Escherichia coli rrnB; transcription terminator T1 from the E. coli rrnB gene
    438..1026    -  rep_origin     ori: high-copy-number ColE1/pMB1/pBR322/pUC origin of replication
   1116..1925    -  CDS            KanR: aminoglycoside phosphotransferase; aph(3')-Ia; confers resistance to kanamycin in bacteria or G418 (Geneticin®) in eukaryotes
   2065..2276    +  promoter       EF-1α core promoter: core promoter for human elongation factor EF-1α
   2277..2390    +  intron         EF-1α intron A (fragment): intron upstream of the start codon of human EF-1α
   3016..3219    +  intron         EF-1α intron A: truncated intron upstream of the start codon of human EF-1α
   3228..3262    +  promoter       TRE3GV promoter (fragment): 3rd-generation Tet-responsive promoter that can be activated by binding of Tet-On® 3G, optimized for retroviral and lentiviral vectors
   3289..3999    +  CDS            mRuby2: mRuby2 is a basic (constitutively fluorescent) red fluorescent protein published in 2012, derived from Entacmaea quadricolor. It has moderate acid sensitivity.
   4014..4238    +  polyA_signal   bGH poly(A) signal: bovine growth hormone polyadenylation signal
>Addgene plasmid #235269 | EF1a-mRuby2-bGH | addgene full sequence | sequence record 472785 | Addgene NGS Result
CGCTAGTAGACTGCAGGTGGGCCCGAGCTTAAGTAACTAACTAACAGGAAGAGTTTGTAGAAACGCAAAA
AGGCCATCCGTCAGGATGGCCTTCTGCTTAGTTTGATGCCTGGCAGTTTATGGCGGGCGTCCTGCCCGCC
ACCCTCCGGGCCGTTGCTTCACAACGTTCAAATCCGCTCCCGGCGGATTTGTCCTACTCAGGAGAGCGTT
CACCGACAAACAACAGATAAAACGAAAGGCCCAGTCTTCCGACTGAGCCTTTCGTTTTATTTGATGCCTG
GCAGTTCCCTACTCTCGCTTAGTAGTTAGACGTCCCCGAGATCCATGCTAGCGGTAATACGGTTATCCAC
AGAATCAGGGGATAACGCAGGAAAGAACATGTGAGCAAAAGGCCAGCAAAAGGCCAGGAACCGTAAAAAG
GCCGCGTTGCTGGCGTTTTTCCATAGGCTCCGCCCCCCTGACGAGCATCACAAAAATCGACGCTCAAGTC
AGAGGTGGCGAAACCCGACAGGACTATAAAGATACCAGGCGTTTCCCCCTGGAAGCTCCCTCGTGCGCTC
TCCTGTTCCGACCCTGCCGCTTACCGGATACCTGTCCGCCTTTCTCCCTTCGGGAAGCGTGGCGCTTTCT
CATAGCTCACGCTGTAGGTATCTCAGTTCGGTGTAGGTCGTTCGCTCCAAGCTGGGCTGTGTGCACGAAC
CCCCCGTTCAGCCCGACCGCTGCGCCTTATCCGGTAACTATCGTCTTGAGTCCAACCCGGTAAGACACGA
CTTATCGCCACTGGCAGCAGCCACTGGTAACAGGATTAGCAGAGCGAGGTATGTAGGCGGTGCTACAGAG
TTCTTGAAGTGGTGGCCTAACTACGGCTACACTAGAAGAACAGTATTTGGTATCTGCGCTCTGCTGAAGC
CAGTTACCTTCGGAAAAAGAGTTGGTAGCTCTTGATCCGGCAAACAAACCACCGCTGGTAGCGGTGGTTT
TTTTGTTTGCAAGCAGCAGATTACGCGCAGAAAAAAAGGATCTCAAGAAGATCCTTTGATCTTTTCTACG
GGGTCTGACGCTCAGTGGAACGGGGCCCAATCTGAATAATGTTACAACCAATTAACCAATTCTGATTAGA
AAAACTCATCGAGCATCAAATGAAACTGCAATTTATTCATATCAGGATTATCAATACCATATTTTTGAAA
AAGCCGTTTCTGTAATGAAGGAGAAAACTCACCGAGGCAGTTCCATAGGATGGCAAGATCCTGGTATCGG
TCTGCGATTCCGACTCGTCCAACATCAATACAACCTATTAATTTCCCCTCGTCAAAAATAAGGTTATCAA
GTGAGAAATCACCATGAGTGACGACTGAATCCGGTGAGAATGGCAAAAGTTTATGCATTTCTTTCCAGAC
TTGTTCAACAGGCCAGCCATTACGCTCGTCATCAAAATCACTCGCATCAACCAAACCGTTATTCATTCGT
GATTGCGCCTGAGCTAGACGAAATACGCGATCGCTGTTAAAAGGACAATTACAAACAGGAATCGAATGCA
ACCGGCGCAGGAACACTGCCAGCGCATCAACAATATTTTCACCTGAATCAGGATATTCTTCTAATACCTG
GAATGCTGTTTTTCCGGGGATCGCAGTGGTGAGTAACCATGCATCACCAGGAGTACGGATAAAATGCTTG
ATGGTCGGAAGAGGCATAAATTCCGTCAGCCAGTTTAGTCTGACCATCTCATCTGTAACATCATTGGCAA
CGCTACCTTTGCCATGTTTCAGAAACAACTCTGGCGCATCGGGCTTCCCATACAAGCGATAGATTGTCGC
ACCTGATTGCCCGACATTATCGCGAGCCCATTTATACCCATATAAATCAGCATCCATGTTGGAATTTAAT
CGCGGCCTCGACGTTTCCCGTTGAATATGGCTCATAACACCCCTTGTATTACTGTTTATGTAAGCAGACA
GTTTTATTGTTCATGATGATATATTTTTATCTTGTGCAATGTAACATCAGAGATTTTGAGACACGGGCAC
CTGCAGTCTTCGTACTGCTCCGGTGCCCGTCAGTGGGCAGAGCGCACATCGCCCACAGTCCCCGAGAAGT
TGGGGGGAGGGGTCGGCAATTGAACCGGTGCCTAGAGAAGGTGGCGCGGGGTAAACTGGGAAAGTGATGT
CGTGTACTGGCTCCGCCTTTTTCCCGAGGGTGGGGGAGAACCGTATATAAGTGCAGTAGTCGCCGTGAAC
GTTCTTTTTCGCAACGGGTTTGCCGCCAGAACACAGGTAAGTGCCGTGTGTGGTTCCCGCGGGCCTGGCC
TCTTTACGGGTTATGGCCCTTGCGTGCCTTGAATTACTTCCACGCCCCTGGCTGCAGTACGTGATTCTTG
ATCCCGAGCTTCGGGTTGGAAGTGGGTGGGAGAGTTCGAGGCCTTGCGCTTAAGGAGCCCCTTCGCCTCG
TGCTTGAGTTGAGGCCTGGCTTGGGCGCTGGGGCCGCCGCGTGCGAATCTGGTGGCACCTTCGCGCCTGT
CTCGCTGCTTTCGATAAGTCTCTAGCCATTTAAAATTTTTGATGACCTGCTGCGACGCTTTTTTTCTGGC
AAGATAGTCTTGTAAATGCGGGCCAAGATCTGCACACTGGTATTTCGGTTTTTGGGGCCGCGGGCGGCGA
CGGGGCCCGTGCGTCCCAGCGCACATGTTCGGCGAGGCGGGGCCTGCGAGCGCGGCCACCGAGAATCGGA
CGGGGGTAGTCTCAAGCTGGCCGGCCTGCTCTGGTGCCTGGCCTCGCGCCGCCGTGTATCGCCCCGCCCT
GGGCGGCAAGGCTGGCCCGGTCGGCACCAGTTGCGTGAGCGGAAAGATGGCCGCTTCCCGGCCCTGCTGC
AGGGAGCTCAAAATGGAGGACGCGGCGCTCGGGAGAGCGGGCGGGTGAGTCACCCACACAAAGGAAAAGG
GCCTTTCCGTCCTCAGCCGTCGCTTCATGTGACTCCACGGAGTACCGGGCGCCGTCCAGGCACCTCGATT
AGTTCTCGAGCTTTTGGAGTACGTCGTCTTTAGGTTGGGGGGAGGGGTTTTATGCGATGGAGTTTCCCCA
CACTGAGTGGGTGGAGACTGAAGTTAGGCCAGCTTGGCACTTGATGTAATTCTCCTTGGAATTTGCCCTT
TTTGAGTTTGGATCTTGGTTCATTCTCAAGCCTCAGACAGTGGTTCAAAGTTTTTTTCTTCCATTTCAGG
TGTCGTGAGAGCTCGTTTAGTGAACCGTCAGATCGCCTGGAGACGCCATCCACGCTGTAATGGCCACCAT
GGTGTCTAAGGGCGAAGAGCTGATCAAGGAAAATATGCGTATGAAGGTGGTCATGGAAGGTTCGGTCAAC
GGCCACCAATTCAAATGCACAGGTGAAGGAGAAGGCAATCCGTACATGGGAACTCAAACCATGAGGATCA
AAGTCATCGAGGGAGGACCCCTGCCATTTGCCTTTGACATTCTTGCCACGTCGTTCATGTATGGCAGCCG
TACTTTTATCAAGTACCCGAAAGGCATTCCTGATTTCTTTAAACAGTCCTTTCCTGAGGGTTTTACTTGG
GAAAGAGTTACGAGATACGAAGATGGTGGAGTCGTCACCGTCATGCAGGACACCAGCCTTGAGGATGGCT
GTCTCGTTTACCACGTCCAAGTCAGAGGGGTAAACTTTCCCTCCAATGGTCCCGTGATGCAGAAGAAGAC
CAAGGGTTGGGAGCCTAATACAGAGATGATGTATCCAGCAGATGGTGGTCTGAGGGGATACACTCATATG
GCACTGAAAGTTGATGGTGGTGGCCATCTGTCTTGCTCTTTCGTAACAACTTACAGGTCAAAAAAGACCG
TCGGGAACATCAAGATGCCCGGTATCCATGCCGTTGATCACCGCCTGGAAAGGTTAGAGGAAAGTGACAA
TGAAATGTTCGTAGTACAACGCGAACACGCAGTTGCCAAGTTCGCCGGGCTTGGTGGTGGGATGGACGAG
CTGTACAAGTAACAACGTTGCACCTGTGCCTTCTAGTTGCCAGCCATCTGTTGTTTGCCCCTCCCCCGTG
CCTTCCTTGACCCTGGAAGGTGCCACTCCCACTGTCCTTTCCTAATAAAATGAGGAAATTGCATCGCATT
GTCTGAGTAGGTGTCATTCTATTCTGGGGGGTGGGGTGGGGCAGGACAGCAAGGGGGAGGATTGGGAAGA
CAATAGCAGGCATGCTGGGGATGCGGTGGGCTCTATGG
