>Addgene plasmid #235269 | EF1a-mRuby2-bGH | depositor partial sequence | sequence record 463162 | mRuby2
ATGGTGTCTAAGGGCGAAGAGCTGATCAAGGAAAATATGCGTATGAAGGTGGTCATGGAAGGTTCGGTCA
ACGGCCACCAATTCAAATGCACAGGTGAAGGAGAAGGCAATCCGTACATGGGAACTCAAACCATGAGGAT
CAAAGTCATCGAGGGAGGACCCCTGCCATTTGCCTTTGACATTCTTGCCACGTCGTTCATGTATGGCAGC
CGTACTTTTATCAAGTACCCGAAAGGCATTCCTGATTTCTTTAAACAGTCCTTTCCTGAGGGTTTTACTT
GGGAAAGAGTTACGAGATACGAAGATGGTGGAGTCGTCACCGTCATGCAGGACACCAGCCTTGAGGATGG
CTGTCTCGTTTACCACGTCCAAGTCAGAGGGGTAAACTTTCCCTCCAATGGTCCCGTGATGCAGAAGAAG
ACCAAGGGTTGGGAGCCTAATACAGAGATGATGTATCCAGCAGATGGTGGTCTGAGGGGATACACTCATA
TGGCACTGAAAGTTGATGGTGGTGGCCATCTGTCTTGCTCTTTCGTAACAACTTACAGGTCAAAAAAGAC
CGTCGGGAACATCAAGATGCCCGGTATCCATGCCGTTGATCACCGCCTGGAAAGGTTAGAGGAAAGTGAC
AATGAAATGTTCGTAGTACAACGCGAACACGCAGTTGCCAAGTTCGCCGGGCTTGGTGGTGGGATGGACG
AGCTGTACAAG
